Addgene plasmid #75535: RPS6KA6 gRNA (BRDN0001147018)
Purpose: 3rd generation lentiviral gRNA plasmid targeting human RPS6KA6
Depositing lab: John Doench & David Root. Depositing organization: Broad Institute. Publication: Optimized sgRNA design to maximize activity and minimize off-target effects of CRISPR-Cas9. Doench JG, Fusi N, Sullender M, Hegde M, Vaimberg EW, Donovan KF, Smith I, Tothova Z, Wilen C, Orchard R, Virgin HW, Listgarten J, Root DE. Nat Biotechnol. 2016 Jan 18. doi: 10.1038/nbt.3437. PubMed 26780180.
Backbone
  Vector backbone: lentiGuide-Puro
  Backbone manufacturer: Zhang Lab (Addgene plasmid # 52963)
  Vector type: Mammalian Expression, Lentiviral, CRISPR
  Selectable markers: Puromycin
Growth in bacteria
  Bacterial resistance: Ampicillin, 100 μg/mL
  Growth temperature: 37°C
  Growth strain: DH5alpha
  Copy number: High Copy
Gene/Insert
  Gene/Insert name: RPS6KA6 (alt names: RPS6KA6; NM_014496.4)
  gRNA/shRNA sequence: GCATCGCTTGCAAACAGAGT
  Species: H. sapiens (human)
  Entrez Gene: RPS6KA6 (a.k.a. PP90RSK4, RSK-4, RSK4, S6K-alpha-6, p90RSK6)
  Promoter: hU6
  Cloning method: Unknown
  Sequencing primers: 5′ U6-F; 3′ pS2-R
Terms and licenses: Academic/Nonprofit Terms; Industry Terms: Not Available to Industry
Depositor comments: The gRNA was designed to target the following Genbank reference sequence(s): NM_014496.4. Note that this plasmid does NOT contain Cas9. It should be used in conjunction with lentiCas9-Blast (Addgene #52962) or otherwise with cell lines already expressing Cas9. Browse the full kinome gRNA library at http://www.addgene.org/pooled-library/broadgpp-human-kinome/ or visit http://www.broadinstitute.org/rnai/public/ for detailed protocols and information.
How to cite: RPS6KA6 gRNA (BRDN0001147018) was a gift from John Doench & David Root (Addgene plasmid # 75535 ; http://n2t.net/addgene:75535 ; RRID:Addgene_75535)
