[The description below was written by a language model from this plasmid's Addgene catalogue record and pLannotate feature annotations shown in this document.]
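Description:
RPS6KA6 gRNA (BRDN0001147018) is a third-generation lentiviral CRISPR guide plasmid built on the lentiGuide-Puro backbone. It delivers a single guide RNA against human RPS6KA6, the gene for the ribosomal S6 kinase family member also known as RSK4. In bacteria it is maintained as a high-copy plasmid through a ColE1/pUC-type origin and is selected with ampicillin via the β-lactamase gene. An f1 origin, an SV40 origin and residual lac/T7/T3 cloning-vector elements are also annotated in the backbone.

The lentiviral transfer cassette begins with an RSV promoter fused to a truncated HIV-1 5' LTR, which makes genomic RNA production independent of Tat. This is followed by the Ψ packaging signal with a partial gag sequence and the Rev response element for Rev-dependent nuclear export. Within the proviral region, a human U6 RNA polymerase III promoter drives the targeting spacer joined to the Streptococcus pyogenes Cas9 gRNA scaffold. A cPPT/CTS element sits just downstream. A separate EF-1α core promoter with its intron A then expresses puromycin N-acetyltransferase for selection of transduced mammalian cells, and a WPRE boosts transcript expression. The cassette ends in a self-inactivating ΔU3 3' LTR, followed by an SV40 polyadenylation signal.

The plasmid does not encode Cas9, so it must be used with a separate Cas9 vector or in cells that already express the nuclease. The guide was designed against the RPS6KA6 reference transcript and belongs to a human kinome gRNA collection. It is typically used for knockout of this kinase in individual or pooled loss-of-function experiments.
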