Features (pLannotate 1.2.2; 29 found; start..end, strand, type, name):
     14..80      +  CDS            small t antigen (fragment): SV40 (simian virus 40) small t antigen
    106..317     +  promoter       EF-1α core promoter: core promoter for human elongation factor EF-1α
    318..1256    +  intron         EF-1α intron A: intron upstream of the start codon of human EF-1α
   1278..1877    +  CDS            PuroR (fragment): puromycin N-acetyltransferase; pac from Streptomyces; confers resistance to puromycin
   1893..2481    +  misc_feature   WPRE: woodchuck hepatitis virus posttranscriptional regulatory element
   2532..2551    +  misc_feature   cPPT/CTS (fragment): central polypurine tract and central termination sequence of HIV-1
   2553..2786    +  LTR            3' LTR (ΔU3): self-inactivating 3' long terminal repeat (LTR) from HIV-1
   2864..2985    +  polyA_signal   SV40 poly(A) signal: SV40 polyadenylation signal
   3025..3160    +  rep_origin     SV40 ori: SV40 origin of replication
   3181..3199    -  promoter       T7 promoter: promoter for bacteriophage T7 RNA polymerase
   3207..3362    +  CDS            lacZα (fragment): LacZα fragment of β-galactosidase; lacZ fragment
   3367..3795    +  rep_origin     f1 ori (sequence partly withheld): f1 bacteriophage origin of replication; arrow indicates direction of (+) strand synthesis
   3848..3952    +  promoter       AmpR promoter: bla
   3953..4813    +  CDS            AmpR: β-lactamase; bla; confers resistance to ampicillin, carbenicillin, and related antibiotics
   4984..5572    +  rep_origin     ori: high-copy-number ColE1/pMB1/pBR322/pUC origin of replication
   5755..5847    +  CDS            lacI (fragment): lac repressor; lacI; The lac repressor binds to the lac operator to inhibit transcription in E. coli. This inhibition can be relieved by adding lactose or isopropyl-β-D-thiogalactopyranoside (IPTG).
   5860..5881    +  protein_bind   CAP binding site: CAP binding activates transcription in the presence of cAMP. E. coli catabolite activator protein
   5896..5926    +  promoter       lac promoter: promoter for the E. coli lac operon
   5934..5950    +  protein_bind   lac operator: The lac repressor binds to the lac operator to inhibit transcription in E. coli. This inhibition can be relieved by adding lactose or isopropyl-β-D-thiogalactopyranoside (IPTG). lac repressor encoded by lacI
   5995..6013    +  promoter       T3 promoter: promoter for bacteriophage T3 RNA polymerase
   6041..6267    +  promoter       RSV promoter: Rous sarcoma virus enhancer/promoter
   6268..6448    +  LTR            5' LTR (truncated): truncated 5' long terminal repeat (LTR) from HIV-1
   6495..6620    +  misc_feature   HIV-1 Ψ: packaging signal of human immunodeficiency virus type 1
   6604..6967    +  CDS            HIV-1 gag (fragment): gag protein from human immunodeficiency virus 1; gag
   7113..7346    +  misc_feature   RRE: The Rev response element (RRE) of HIV-1 allows for Rev-dependent mRNA export from the nucleus to the cytoplasm.
   7723..7749    +  CDS            Rev (fragment): human immunodeficiency virus 1 (HIV-1) Rev protein; rev; enhances nuclear export of unspliced and incompletely spliced viral mRNAs
   7753..7993    +  promoter       U6 promoter: RNA polymerase III promoter for human U6 snRNA
   8023..8098    +  misc_RNA       gRNA scaffold: guide RNA scaffold for the Streptococcus pyogenes CRISPR/Cas9 system
   8154..8271    +  misc_feature   cPPT/CTS: central polypurine tract and central termination sequence of HIV-1
>Addgene plasmid #75535 | RPS6KA6 gRNA (BRDN0001147018) | addgene full sequence | sequence record 184074 | Addgene Assembled Sequence
CCCGGGTGCAAAGATGGATAAAGTTTTAAACAGAGAGGAATCTTTGCAGCTAATGGACCTTCTAGGTCTT
GAAAGGAGTGGGAATTGGCTCCGGTGCCCGTCAGTGGGCAGAGCGCACATCGCCCACAGTCCCCGAGAAG
TTGGGGGGAGGGGTCGGCAATTGATCCGGTGCCTAGAGAAGGTGGCGCGGGGTAAACTGGGAAAGTGATG
TCGTGTACTGGCTCCGCCTTTTTCCCGAGGGTGGGGGAGAACCGTATATAAGTGCAGTAGTCGCCGTGAA
CGTTCTTTTTCGCAACGGGTTTGCCGCCAGAACACAGGTAAGTGCCGTGTGTGGTTCCCGCGGGCCTGGC
CTCTTTACGGGTTATGGCCCTTGCGTGCCTTGAATTACTTCCACCTGGCTGCAGTACGTGATTCTTGATC
CCGAGCTTCGGGTTGGAAGTGGGTGGGAGAGTTCGAGGCCTTGCGCTTAAGGAGCCCCTTCGCCTCGTGC
TTGAGTTGAGGCCTGGCCTGGGCGCTGGGGCCGCCGCGTGCGAATCTGGTGGCACCTTCGCGCCTGTCTC
GCTGCTTTCGATAAGTCTCTAGCCATTTAAAATTTTTGATGACCTGCTGCGACGCTTTTTTTCTGGCAAG
ATAGTCTTGTAAATGCGGGCCAAGATCTGCACACTGGTATTTCGGTTTTTGGGGCCGCGGGCGGCGACGG
GGCCCGTGCGTCCCAGCGCACATGTTCGGCGAGGCGGGGCCTGCGAGCGCGGCCACCGAGAATCGGACGG
GGGTAGTCTCAAGCTGGCCGGCCTGCTCTGGTGCCTGGCCTCGCGCCGCCGTGTATCGCCCCGCCCTGGG
CGGCAAGGCTGGCCCGGTCGGCACCAGTTGCGTGAGCGGAAAGATGGCCGCTTCCCGGCCCTGCTGCAGG
GAGCTCAAAATGGAGGACGCGGCGCTCGGGAGAGCGGGCGGGTGAGTCACCCACACAAAGGAAAAGGGCC
TTTCCGTCCTCAGCCGTCGCTTCATGTGACTCCACGGAGTACCGGGCGCCGTCCAGGCACCTCGATTAGT
TCTCGAGCTTTTGGAGTACGTCGTCTTTAGGTTGGGGGGAGGGGTTTTATGCGATGGAGTTTCCCCACAC
TGAGTGGGTGGAGACTGAAGTTAGGCCAGCTTGGCACTTGATGTAATTCTCCTTGGAATTTGCCCTTTTT
GAGTTTGGATCTTGGTTCATTCTCAAGCCTCAGACAGTGGTTCAAAGTTTTTTTCTTCCATTTCAGGTGT
CGTGACGTACGGCCACCATGACCGAGTACAAGCCCACGGTGCGCCTCGCCACCCGCGACGACGTCCCCAG
GGCCGTACGCACCCTCGCCGCCGCGTTCGCCGACTACCCCGCCACGCGCCACACCGTCGATCCGGACCGC
CACATCGAGCGGGTCACCGAGCTGCAAGAACTCTTCCTCACGCGCGTCGGGCTCGACATCGGCAAGGTGT
GGGTCGCGGACGACGGCGCCGCCGTGGCGGTCTGGACCACGCCGGAGAGCGTCGAAGCGGGGGCGGTGTT
CGCCGAGATCGGCCCGCGCATGGCCGAGTTGAGCGGTTCCCGGCTGGCCGCGCAGCAACAGATGGAAGGC
CTCCTGGCGCCGCACCGGCCCAAGGAGCCCGCGTGGTTCCTGGCCACCGTCGGAGTCTCGCCCGACCACC
AGGGCAAGGGTCTGGGCAGCGCCGTCGTGCTCCCCGGAGTGGAGGCGGCCGAGCGCGCCGGGGTGCCCGC
CTTCCTGGAGACCTCCGCGCCCCGCAACCTCCCCTTCTACGAGCGGCTCGGCTTCACCGTCACCGCCGAC
GTCGAGGTGCCCGAAGGACCGCGCACCTGGTGCATGACCCGCAAGCCCGGTGCCTGAACGCGTTAAGTCG
ACAATCAACCTCTGGATTACAAAATTTGTGAAAGATTGACTGGTATTCTTAACTATGTTGCTCCTTTTAC
GCTATGTGGATACGCTGCTTTAATGCCTTTGTATCATGCTATTGCTTCCCGTATGGCTTTCATTTTCTCC
TCCTTGTATAAATCCTGGTTGCTGTCTCTTTATGAGGAGTTGTGGCCCGTTGTCAGGCAACGTGGCGTGG
TGTGCACTGTGTTTGCTGACGCAACCCCCACTGGTTGGGGCATTGCCACCACCTGTCAGCTCCTTTCCGG
GACTTTCGCTTTCCCCCTCCCTATTGCCACGGCGGAACTCATCGCCGCCTGCCTTGCCCGCTGCTGGACA
GGGGCTCGGCTGTTGGGCACTGACAATTCCGTGGTGTTGTCGGGGAAATCATCGTCCTTTCCTTGGCTGC
TCGCCTGTGTTGCCACCTGGATTCTGCGCGGGACGTCCTTCTGCTACGTCCCTTCGGCCCTCAATCCAGC
GGACCTTCCTTCCCGCGGCCTGCTGCCGGCTCTGCGGCCTCTTCCGCGTCTTCGCCTTCGCCCTCAGACG
AGTCGGATCTCCCTTTGGGCCGCCTCCCCGCGTCGACTTTAAGACCAATGACTTACAAGGCAGCTGTAGA
TCTTAGCCACTTTTTAAAAGAAAAGGGGGGACTGGAAGGGCTAATTCACTCCCAACGAAGACAAGATCTG
CTTTTTGCTTGTACTGGGTCTCTCTGGTTAGACCAGATCTGAGCCTGGGAGCTCTCTGGCTAACTAGGGA
ACCCACTGCTTAAGCCTCAATAAAGCTTGCCTTGAGTGCTTCAAGTAGTGTGTGCCCGTCTGTTGTGTGA
CTCTGGTAACTAGAGATCCCTCAGACCCTTTTAGTCAGTGTGGAAAATCTCTAGCAGTACGTATAGTAGT
TCATGTCATCTTATTATTCAGTATTTATAACTTGCAAAGAAATGAATATCAGAGAGTGAGAGGAACTTGT
TTATTGCAGCTTATAATGGTTACAAATAAAGCAATAGCATCACAAATTTCACAAATAAAGCATTTTTTTC
ACTGCATTCTAGTTGTGGTTTGTCCAAACTCATCAATGTATCTTATCATGTCTGGCTCTAGCTATCCCGC
CCCTAACTCCGCCCATCCCGCCCCTAACTCCGCCCAGTTCCGCCCATTCTCCGCCCCATGGCTGACTAAT
TTTTTTTATTTATGCAGAGGCCGAGGCCGCCTCGGCCTCTGAGCTATTCCAGAAGTAGTGAGGAGGCTTT
TTTGGAGGCCTAGGGACGTACCCAATTCGCCCTATAGTGAGTCGTATTACGCGCGCTCACTGGCCGTCGT
TTTACAACGTCGTGACTGGGAAAACCCTGGCGTTACCCAACTTAATCGCCTTGCAGCACATCCCCCTTTC
GCCAGCTGGCGTAATAGCGAAGAGGCCCGCACCGATCGCCCTTCCCAACAGTTGCGCAGCCTGAATGGCG
AATGGG
[124 nt withheld, positions 3367-3490]
C
[91 nt withheld, positions 3492-3582]
A
[49 nt withheld, positions 3584-3632]
CCTTTGACGTTGGAGTCCACGTTCTTT
[37 nt withheld, positions 3660-3696]
ACCCTATCTCGGTCTATTCTTTTGATTTATAAGGGATTTTGCCGATTTCGGCCTATTGGTTAAAAAATGA
GCTGATTTAACAAAAATTTAACGCGAATTTTAACAAAATATTAACGCTTACAATTTAGGTGGCACTTTTC
GGGGAAATGTGCGCGGAACCCCTATTTGTTTATTTTTCTAAATACATTCAAATATGTATCCGCTCATGAG
ACAATAACCCTGATAAATGCTTCAATAATATTGAAAAAGGAAGAGTATGAGTATTCAACATTTCCGTGTC
GCCCTTATTCCCTTTTTTGCGGCATTTTGCCTTCCTGTTTTTGCTCACCCAGAAACGCTGGTGAAAGTAA
AAGATGCTGAAGATCAGTTGGGTGCACGAGTGGGTTACATCGAACTGGATCTCAACAGCGGTAAGATCCT
TGAGAGTTTTCGCCCCGAAGAACGTTTTCCAATGATGAGCACTTTTAAAGTTCTGCTATGTGGCGCGGTA
TTATCCCGTATTGACGCCGGGCAAGAGCAACTCGGTCGCCGCATACACTATTCTCAGAATGACTTGGTTG
AGTACTCACCAGTCACAGAAAAGCATCTTACGGATGGCATGACAGTAAGAGAATTATGCAGTGCTGCCAT
AACCATGAGTGATAACACTGCGGCCAACTTACTTCTGACAACGATCGGAGGACCGAAGGAGCTAACCGCT
TTTTTGCACAACATGGGGGATCATGTAACTCGCCTTGATCGTTGGGAACCGGAGCTGAATGAAGCCATAC
CAAACGACGAGCGTGACACCACGATGCCTGTAGCAATGGCAACAACGTTGCGCAAACTATTAACTGGCGA
ACTACTTACTCTAGCTTCCCGGCAACAATTAATAGACTGGATGGAGGCGGATAAAGTTGCAGGACCACTT
CTGCGCTCGGCCCTTCCGGCTGGCTGGTTTATTGCTGATAAATCTGGAGCCGGTGAGCGTGGGTCTCGCG
GTATCATTGCAGCACTGGGGCCAGATGGTAAGCCCTCCCGTATCGTAGTTATCTACACGACGGGGAGTCA
GGCAACTATGGATGAACGAAATAGACAGATCGCTGAGATAGGTGCCTCACTGATTAAGCATTGGTAACTG
TCAGACCAAGTTTACTCATATATACTTTAGATTGATTTAAAACTTCATTTTTAATTTAAAAGGATCTAGG
TGAAGATCCTTTTTGATAATCTCATGACCAAAATCCCTTAACGTGAGTTTTCGTTCCACTGAGCGTCAGA
CCCCGTAGAAAAGATCAAAGGATCTTCTTGAGATCCTTTTTTTCTGCGCGTAATCTGCTGCTTGCAAACA
AAAAAACCACCGCTACCAGCGGTGGTTTGTTTGCCGGATCAAGAGCTACCAACTCTTTTTCCGAAGGTAA
CTGGCTTCAGCAGAGCGCAGATACCAAATACTGTTCTTCTAGTGTAGCCGTAGTTAGGCCACCACTTCAA
GAACTCTGTAGCACCGCCTACATACCTCGCTCTGCTAATCCTGTTACCAGTGGCTGCTGCCAGTGGCGAT
AAGTCGTGTCTTACCGGGTTGGACTCAAGACGATAGTTACCGGATAAGGCGCAGCGGTCGGGCTGAACGG
GGGGTTCGTGCACACAGCCCAGCTTGGAGCGAACGACCTACACCGAACTGAGATACCTACAGCGTGAGCT
ATGAGAAAGCGCCACGCTTCCCGAAGGGAGAAAGGCGGACAGGTATCCGGTAAGCGGCAGGGTCGGAACA
GGAGAGCGCACGAGGGAGCTTCCAGGGGGAAACGCCTGGTATCTTTATAGTCCTGTCGGGTTTCGCCACC
TCTGACTTGAGCGTCGATTTTTGTGATGCTCGTCAGGGGGGCGGAGCCTATGGAAAAACGCCAGCAACGC
GGCCTTTTTACGGTTCCTGGCCTTTTGCTGGCCTTTTGCTCACATGTTCTTTCCTGCGTTATCCCCTGAT
TCTGTGGATAACCGTATTACCGCCTTTGAGTGAGCTGATACCGCTCGCCGCAGCCGAACGACCGAGCGCA
GCGAGTCAGTGAGCGAGGAAGCGGAAGAGCGCCCAATACGCAAACCGCCTCTCCCCGCGCGTTGGCCGAT
TCATTAATGCAGCTGGCACGACAGGTTTCCCGACTGGAAAGCGGGCAGTGAGCGCAACGCAATTAATGTG
AGTTAGCTCACTCATTAGGCACCCCAGGCTTTACACTTTATGCTTCCGGCTCGTATGTTGTGTGGAATTG
TGAGCGGATAACAATTTCACACAGGAAACAGCTATGACCATGATTACGCCAAGCGCGCAATTAACCCTCA
CTAAAGGGAACAAAAGCTGGAGCTGCAAGCTTAATGTAGTCTTATGCAATACTCTTGTAGTCTTGCAACA
TGGTAACGATGAGTTAGCAACATGCCTTACAAGGAGAGAAAAAGCACCGTGCATGCCGATTGGTGGAAGT
AAGGTGGTACGATCGTGCCTTATTAGGAAGGCAACAGACGGGTCTGACATGGATTGGACGAACCACTGAA
TTGCCGCATTGCAGAGATATTGTATTTAAGTGCCTAGCTCGATACATAAACGGGTCTCTCTGGTTAGACC
AGATCTGAGCCTGGGAGCTCTCTGGCTAACTAGGGAACCCACTGCTTAAGCCTCAATAAAGCTTGCCTTG
AGTGCTTCAAGTAGTGTGTGCCCGTCTGTTGTGTGACTCTGGTAACTAGAGATCCCTCAGACCCTTTTAG
TCAGTGTGGAAAATCTCTAGCAGTGGCGCCCGAACAGGGACTTGAAAGCGAAAGGGAAACCAGAGGAGCT
CTCTCGACGCAGGACTCGGCTTGCTGAAGCGCGCACGGCAAGAGGCGAGGGGCGGCGACTGGTGAGTACG
CCAAAAATTTTGACTAGCGGAGGCTAGAAGGAGAGAGATGGGTGCGAGAGCGTCAGTATTAAGCGGGGGA
GAATTAGATCGCGATGGGAAAAAATTCGGTTAAGGCCAGGGGGAAAGAAAAAATATAAATTAAAACATAT
AGTATGGGCAAGCAGGGAGCTAGAACGATTCGCAGTTAATCCTGGCCTGTTAGAAACATCAGAAGGCTGT
AGACAAATACTGGGACAGCTACAACCATCCCTTCAGACAGGATCAGAAGAACTTAGATCATTATATAATA
CAGTAGCAACCCTCTATTGTGTGCATCAAAGGATAGAGATAAAAGACACCAAGGAAGCTTTAGACAAGAT
AGAGGAAGAGCAAAACAAAAGTAAGACCACCGCACAGCAAGCGGCCGCTGATCTTCAGACCTGGAGGAGG
AGATATGAGGGACAATTGGAGAAGTGAATTATATAAATATAAAGTAGTAAAAATTGAACCATTAGGAGTA
GCACCCACCAAGGCAAAGAGAAGAGTGGTGCAGAGAGAAAAAAGAGCAGTGGGAATAGGAGCTTTGTTCC
TTGGGTTCTTGGGAGCAGCAGGAAGCACTATGGGCGCAGCGTCAATGACGCTGACGGTACAGGCCAGACA
ATTATTGTCTGGTATAGTGCAGCAGCAGAACAATTTGCTGAGGGCTATTGAGGCGCAACAGCATCTGTTG
CAACTCACAGTCTGGGGCATCAAGCAGCTCCAGGCAAGAATCCTGGCTGTGGAAAGATACCTAAAGGATC
AACAGCTCCTGGGGATTTGGGGTTGCTCTGGAAAACTCATTTGCACCACTGCTGTGCCTTGGAATGCTAG
TTGGAGTAATAAATCTCTGGAACAGATTTGGAATCACACGACCTGGATGGAGTGGGACAGAGAAATTAAC
AATTACACAAGCTTAATACACTCCTTAATTGAAGAATCGCAAAACCAGCAAGAAAAGAATGAACAAGAAT
TATTGGAATTAGATAAATGGGCAAGTTTGTGGAATTGGTTTAACATAACAAATTGGCTGTGGTATATAAA
ATTATTCATAATGATAGTAGGAGGCTTGGTAGGTTTAAGAATAGTTTTTGCTGTACTTTCTATAGTGAAT
AGAGTTAGGCAGGGATATTCACCATTATCGTTTCAGACCCACCTCCCAACCCCGAGGGGACCCAGAGAGG
GCCTATTTCCCATGATTCCTTCATATTTGCATATACGATACAAGGCTGTTAGAGAGATAATTAGAATTAA
TTTGACTGTAAACACAAAGATATTAGTACAAAATACGTGACGTAGAAAGTAATAATTTCTTGGGTAGTTT
GCAGTTTTAAAATTATGTTTTAAAATGGACTATCATATGCTTACCGTAACTTGAAAGTATTTCGATTTCT
TGGCTTTATATATCTTGTGGAAAGGACGAAACACCGGCATCGCTTGCAAACAGAGTGTTTTAGAGCTAGA
AATAGCAAGTTAAAATAAGGCTAGTCCGTTATCAACTTGAAAAAGTGGCACCGAGTCGGTGCTTTTTTAA
GCTTGGCGTAACTAGATCTTGAGACAAATGGCAGTATTCATCCACAATTTTAAAAGAAAAGGGGGGATTG
GGGGGTACAGTGCAGGGGAAAGAATAGTAGACATAATAGCAACAGACATACAAACTAAAGAATTACAAAA
ACAAATTACAAAAATTCAAAATTTTCGGGTTTATTACAGGGACAGCAGAGATCCACTTTGGCGCCGGCTC
GAGGGGG
