>Addgene plasmid #75535 | RPS6KA6 gRNA (BRDN0001147018) | depositor partial sequence | sequence record 142995 | Target Sequence
GCATCGCTTGCAAACAGAGT
