>Addgene plasmid #75535 | RPS6KA6 gRNA (BRDN0001147018) | addgene partial sequence | sequence record 184073 | hU6-F
GTAGAAAGTAATAATTTCTTGGGTAGTTTGCAGTTTTAAAATTATGTTTTAAAATGGACTATCATATGCT
TACCGTAACTTGAAAGTATTTCGATTTCTTGGCTTTATATATCTTGTGGAAAGGACGAAACACCGGCATC
GCTTGCAAACAGAGTGTTTTAGAGCTAGAAATAGCAAGTTAAAATAAGGCTAGTCCGTTATCAACTTGAA
AAAGTGGCACCGAGTCGGTGCTTTTTTAAGCTTGGCGTAACTAGATCTTGAGACAAATGGCAGTATTCAT
CCACAATTTTAAAAGAAAAGGGGGGATTGGGGGGTACAGTGCAGGGGAAAGAATAGTAGACATAATAGCA
ACAGACATACAAACTAAAGAATTACAAAAACAAATTACAAAAATTCAAAATTTTCGGGTTTATTACAGGG
ACAGCAGAGATCCACTTTGGCGCCGGCTCGAGGGGGCCCGGGTGCAAAGATGGATAAAGTTTTAAACAGA
GAGGAATCTTTGCAGCTAATGGACCTTCTAGGTCTTGAAAGGAGTGGGAATTGGCTCCGGTGCCCGTCAG
TGGGCAGAGC
